>Addgene plasmid #136927 | pTW211b5 | addgene full sequence | sequence record 269639 | Addgene NGS Result
ACGCTGTAGAGAAAAATGGTAACCGTTTTGACCTGGTACTGGTCGCCGCGCGTCGCGCTCGTCAGATGCA
GGTAGGCGGAAAGGATCCGCTGGTACCGGAAGAAAACGATAAAACCACTGTAATCGCGCTGCGCGAAATC
GAAGAAGGTCTGATCAACAACCAGATCCTCGACGTTCGCGAACGCCAGGAACAGCAAGAGCAGGAAGCCG
CTGAATTACAAGCCGTTACCGCTATTGCTGAAGGTCGTCGTGCTGCAGACAAGAAGTACTCCATTGGGCT
CGCTATCGGCACAAACAGCGTCGGCTGGGCCGTCATTACGGACGAGTACAAGGTGCCGAGCAAAAAATTC
AAAGTTCTGGGCAATACCGATCGCCACAGCATAAAGAAGAACCTCATTGGCGCCCTCCTGTTCGACTCCG
GGGAGACGGCCGAAGCCACGCGGCTCAAAAGAACAGCACGGCGCAGATATACCCGCAGAAAGAATCGGAT
CTGCTACCTGCAGGAGATCTTTAGTAATGAGATGGCTAAGGTGGATGACTCTTTCTTCCATAGGCTGGAG
GAGTCCTTTTTGGTGGAGGAGGATAAAAAGCACGAGCGCCACCCAATCTTTGGCAATATCGTGGACGAGG
TGGCGTACCATGAAAAGTACCCAACCATATATCATCTGAGGAAGAAGCTTGTAGACAGTACTGATAAGGC
TGACTTGCGGTTGATCTATCTCGCGCTGGCGCATATGATCAAATTTCGGGGACACTTCCTCATCGAGGGG
GACCTGAACCCAGACAACAGCGATGTCGACAAACTCTTTATCCAACTGGTTCAGACTTACAATCAGCTTT
TCGAAGAGAACCCGATCAACGCATCCGGAGTTGACGCCAAAGCAATCCTGAGCGCTAGGCTGTCCAAATC
CCGGCGGCTCGAAAACCTCATCGCACAGCTCCCTGGGGAGAAGAAGAACGGCCTGTTTGGTAATCTTATC
GCCCTGTCACTCGGGCTGACCCCCAACTTTAAATCTAACTTCGACCTGGCCGAAGATGCCAAGCTTCAAC
TGAGCAAAGACACCTACGATGATGATCTCGACAATCTGCTGGCCCAGATCGGCGACCAGTACGCAGACCT
TTTTTTGGCGGCAAAGAACCTGTCAGACGCCATTCTGCTGAGTGATATTCTGCGAGTGAACACGGAGATC
ACCAAAGCTCCGCTGAGCGCTAGTATGATCAAGCGCTATGATGAGCACCACCAAGACTTGACTTTGCTGA
AGGCCCTTGTCAGACAGCAACTGCCTGAGAAGTACAAGGAAATTTTCTTCGATCAGTCTAAAAATGGCTA
CGCCGGATACATTGACGGCGGAGCAAGCCAGGAGGAATTTTACAAATTTATTAAGCCCATCTTGGAAAAA
ATGGACGGCACCGAGGAGCTGCTGGTAAAGCTTAACAGAGAAGATCTGTTGCGCAAACAGCGCACTTTCG
ACAATGGAAGCATCCCCCACCAGATTCACCTGGGCGAACTGCACGCTATCCTCAGGCGGCAAGAGGATTT
CTACCCCTTTTTGAAAGATAACAGGGAAAAGATTGAGAAAATCCTCACATTTCGGATACCCTACTATGTA
GGCCCCCTCGCCCGGGGAAATTCCAGATTCGCGTGGATGACTCGCAAATCAGAAGAGACCATCACTCCCT
GGAACTTCGAGGAAGTCGTGGATAAGGGGGCCTCTGCCCAGTCCTTCATCGAAAGGATGACTAACTTTGA
TAAAAATCTGCCTAACGAAAAGGTGCTTCCTAAACACTCTCTGCTGTACGAGTACTTCACAGTTTATAAC
GAGCTCACCAAGGTCAAATACGTCACAGAAGGGATGAGAAAGCCAGCATTCCTGTCTGGAGAGCAGAAGA
AAGCTATCGTGGACCTCCTCTTCAAGACGAACCGGAAAGTTACCGTGAAACAGCTCAAAGAAGACTATTT
CAAAAAGATTGAATGTCTCAGCTACGAAACCGAAATCTTGACCGTCGAATATGGTCTGCTGCCAATCGGC
AAGATTGTTGAAAAACGTATTGAATGTACGGTCTACTCAGTGGATAACAACGGCAATATCTACACCCAGC
CGGTGGCCCAGTGGCATGACCGTGGTGAACAGGAAGTGTTCGAATATTGTCTGGAAGACGGATCTTTAAT
CCGTGCCACAAAGGATCACAAATTTATGACTGTAGATGGTCAGATGCTCCCAATCGACGAAATTTTTGAA
CGCGAATTAGACCTGATGCGCGTGGATAATCTCCCGAATTAACTTAATTAACGGCACTCCTCAGCAAATA
TAATGACCCTCTTGATAACCCAAGAGGGCATTTTTTAATGCCCATGGCGTTTACCAATGCTTAATCAGTG
AGGCACCTATCTCAGCGATCTGTCTATTTCGTTCATCCATAGTTGCCTGACTCCCCGTCGTGTAGATAAC
TACGATACGGGAGGGCTTACCATCTGGCCCCAGTGCTGCAATGATACCGCGAGACCCACGCTCACCGGCT
CCAGATTTATCAGCAATAAACCAGCCAGCCGGAAGGGCCGAGCGCAGAAGTGGTCCTGCAACTTTATCCG
CCTCCATCCAGTCTATTAATTGTTGCCGGGAAGCTAGAGTAAGTAGTTCGCCAGTTAATAGTTTGCGCAA
CGTTGTTGCCATTGCTACAGGCATCGTGGTGTCACGCTCGTCGTTTGGTATGGCTTCATTCAGCTCCGGT
TCCCAACGATCAAGGCGAGTTACATGATCCCCCATGTTGTGCAAAAAAGCGGTTAGCTCCTTCGGTCCTC
CGATCGTTGTCAGAAGTAAGTTGGCCGCAGTGTTATCACTCATGGTTATGGCAGCACTGCATAATTCTCT
TACTGTCATGCCATCCGTAAGATGCTTTTCTGTGACTGGTGAGTACTCAACCAAGTCATTCTGAGAATAG
TGTATGCGGCGACCGAGTTGATCTTGCCCGGCGTCAATACGGGATAATACCGCGCCACATAGCAGAACTT
TAAAAGTGCTCATCATTGGAAAACGTTCTTCGGGGCGAAAACTCTCAAGGATCTTACCGCTGTTGAGATC
CAGTTCGATGTAACCCACTCGTGCACCCAACTGATCTTCAGCATCTTTTACTTTCACCAGCGTTTCTGGG
TGAGCAAAAACAGGAAGGCAAAATGCCGCAAAAAAGGGAATAAGGGCGACACGGAAATGTTGAATACTCA
TACTCTTCCTTTTTCAATATTATTGAAGCATTTATCAGGGTTATTGTCTCATGAGCGGATACATATTTGA
ATGTATTTAGAAAAATAAACAAATAGGGGTTCCGCGCACATTTCCCCGAAAAGTGCCACCTGACGTCTAA
GAAACCATTATTATCATGACATTAACCTATAAAAATAGGCGTATCACGAGGCCCTTAGGCCAAATAGGCC
GTTCAGATCCTTCCGTATTTAGCCAGTATGTTCTCTAGTGTGGTTCGTTGTTTTTGCGTGAGCCATGAGA
ACGAACCATTGAGATCATGCTTACTTTGCATGTCACTCAAAAATTTTGCCTCAAAACTGGTGAGCTGAAT
TTTTGCAGTTAAAGCATCGTGTAGTGTTTTTCTTAGTCCGTTACGTAGGTAGGAATCTGATGTAATGGTT
GTTGGTATTTTGTCACCATTCATTTTTATCTGGTTGTTCTCAAGTTCGGTTACGAGATCCATTTGTCTAT
CTAGTTCAACTTGGAAAATCAACGTATCAGTCGGGCGGCCTCGCTTATCAACCACCAATTTCATATTGCT
GTAAGTGTTTAAATCTTTACTTATTGGTTTCAAAACCCATTGGTTAAGCCTTTTAAACTCATGGTAGTTA
TTTTCAAGCATTAACATGAACTTAAATTCATCAAGGCTAATCTCTATATTTGCCTTGTGAGTTTTCTTTT
GTGTTAGTTCTTTTAATAACCACTCATAAATCCTCATAGAGTATTTGTTTTCAAAAGACTTAACATGTTC
CAGATTATATTTTATGAATTTTTTTAACTGGAAAAGATAAGGCAATATCTCTTCACTAAAAACTAATTCT
AATTTTTCGCTTGAGAACTTGGCATAGTTTGTCCACTGGAAAATCTCAAAGCCTTTAACCAAAGGATTCC
TGATTTCCACAGTTCTCGTCATCAGCTCTCTGGTTGCTTTAGCTAATACACCATAAGCATTTTCCCTACT
GATGTTCATCATCTGAGCGTATTGGTTATAAGTGAACGATACCGTCCGTTCTTTCCTTGTAGGGTTTTCA
ATCGTGGGGTTGAGTAGTGCCACACAGCATAAAATTAGCTTGGTTTCATGCTCCGTTAAGTCATAGCGAC
TAATCGCTAGTTCATTTGCTTTGAAAACAACTAATTCAGACATACATCTCAATTGGTCTAGGTGATTTTA
ATCACTATACCAATTGAGATGGGCTAGTCAATGATAATTACTAGTCCTTTTCCTTTGAGTTGTGGGTATC
TGTAAATTCTGCTAGACCTTTGCTGGAAAACTTGTAAATTCTGCTAGACCCTCTGTAAATTCCGCTAGAC
CTTTGTGTGTTTTTTTTGTTTATATTCAAGTGGTTATAATTTATAGAATAAAGAAAGAATAAAAAAAGAT
AAAAAGAATAGATCCCAGCCCTGTGTATAACTCACTACTTTAGTCAGTTCCGCAGTATTACAAAAGGATG
TCGCAAACGCTGTTTGCTCCTCTACAAAACAGACCTTAAAACCCTAAAGGCTTAAGTAGCACCCTCGCAA
GCTCGGGCAAATCGCTGAATATTCCTTTTGTCTCCGACCATCAGGCACCTGAGTCGCTGTCTTTTTCGTG
ACATTCAGTTCGCTGCGCTCACGGCTCTGGCAGTGAATGGGGGTAAATGGCACTACAGGCGCCTTTTATG
GATTCATGCAAGGAAACTACCCATAATACAAGAAAAGCCCGTCACGGGCTTCTCAGGGCGTTTTATGGCG
GGTCTGCTATGTGGTGCTATCTGACTTTTTGCTGTTCAGCAGTTCCTGCCCTCTGATTTTCCAGTCTGAC
CACTTCGGATTATCCCGTGACAGGTCATTCAGACTGGCTAATGCACCCAGTAAGGCAGCGGTATCATCAA
CAGGCTTACCCGTCTTACTGTCAAGAGGACATCCGGTCAAATAAAACGAAAGGCTCAGTCGAAAGACTGG
GCCTTTCGTTTTGCTGAGGAGACTTAGGGACCCTCACAGCTAACACCACGTCGTCCCTATCTGCTGCCCT
AGGTCTATGAGTGGTTGCTGGATAACTTTACGGGCATGCATAAGGCTCGTAGGATATATTCAGGGAGACC
ACAACGGTTTCCCTCTACAAATAATTTTGTTTAACTTTACCTGCAGGTGCAGTAAAGGAAAAAAAAAATG
GCACGCGTAACTGTTCAGG
Features (pLannotate 1.2.2; 9 found; start..end, strand, type, name):
    258..1976    +  CDS            Cas9m4 (fragment): catalytically dead mutant of the Cas9 endonuclease from the Streptococcus pyogenes Type II CRISPR/Cas system RNA-guided DNA-binding protein that lacks endonuclease activity due to the mutations D10A, D839A, H840A, and N863A (Mali et al., 2013)
   1974..2273    +  CDS            dnaE-N (fragment): DPO3A_SYNY3 - Experimental evidence at protein level: Swiss-Prot protein existence level 1. DNA polymerase III is a complex, multichain enzyme responsible for most of the replicative synthesis in bacteria. This DNA polymerase also exhibits 3' to 5' exonuclease activity. The alpha chain is the DNA polymerase (By similarity). From Synechocystis sp. (strain PCC 6803 / Kazusa).
   2361..3221    -  CDS            AmpR: β-lactamase; bla; confers resistance to ampicillin, carbenicillin, and related antibiotics
   3222..3326    -  promoter       AmpR promoter: bla
   3433..4383    -  CDS            Rep101: RepA protein needed for replication with the pSC101 origin; rep101
   4431..4653    -  rep_origin     pSC101 ori: low-copy replication origin that requires the Rep101 protein
   5148..5192    +  terminator     rrnB T1 terminator: transcription terminator T1 from the E. coli rrnB gene
   5214..5276    +  CDS            sspB (fragment): SSPB_ECOLI - Experimental evidence at protein level: Swiss-Prot protein existence level 1. Also stimulates degradation of the N-terminus of RseA (residues 1-108, alone or in complex with sigma-E) by ClpX-ClpP in a non-ssrA-mediated fashion. From Escherichia coli (strain K12).
   5388..251     +  CDS            RNAP ω (across the origin): DNA-directed RNA polymerase subunit omega; E. coli rpoZ; promotes RNA polymerase assembly
