[The description below was written by a language model from this plasmid's Addgene catalogue record and pLannotate feature annotations shown in this document.]
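Description:
pTW211b5 is a 5.4 kb bacterial expression plasmid built on a pSC101 backbone for use in the directed evolution of Streptococcus pyogenes Cas9. It replicates in E. coli through the pSC101 origin together with its required Rep101 (RepA) initiator protein, and it is selected with ampicillin via a β-lactamase gene driven by its own promoter. The catalogue entry lists the plasmid as high copy, whereas the annotated pSC101 origin is conventionally described as low copy. The record does not explain this difference.

The payload is a synthetic fusion recorded as Cas9(N)-NpuN: an N-terminal portion of Cas9 joined to the N-terminal half of the Nostoc punctiforme DnaE split intein. In the feature table this appears as a roughly 1.7 kb Cas9 fragment that best matches a catalytically dead Cas9 reference, followed directly by a DnaE-N intein fragment. The annotation tool assigned that fragment to the Synechocystis homologue by similarity. Immediately upstream, an RNA polymerase ω subunit (rpoZ) coding sequence spans the numbering origin and ends just before the Cas9 fragment, suggesting an ω–Cas9(N)–intein arrangement, although the table does not confirm that the reading frame is continuous. Such a design is consistent with a bacterial one-hybrid style selection. In that scheme, trans-splicing with a complementary intein-tagged C-terminal Cas9 half supplied elsewhere would reconstitute a full-length DNA-binding protein that recruits RNA polymerase to a target site.

An rrnB T1 terminator and a short sspB-like fragment lie upstream of the cassette. No promoter for the fusion is annotated, and the specific Cas9 mutations are deferred to the associated publication.
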