Addgene plasmid #136927: pTW211b5
Purpose: Directed evolution of SpCas9
Depositing lab: David Liu. Depositing organization: Broad Institute. Publication: Continuous evolution of SpCas9 variants compatible with non-G PAMs. Miller SM, Wang T, Randolph PB, Arbab M, Shen MW, Huang TP, Matuszek Z, Newby GA, Rees HA, Liu DR. Nat Biotechnol. 2020 Apr;38(4):471-481. doi: 10.1038/s41587-020-0412-8. Epub 2020 Feb 10. PubMed 32042170.
Backbone
  Vector backbone: SC101
  Vector type: Bacterial Expression, CRISPR
Growth in bacteria
  Bacterial resistance: Ampicillin, 100 μg/mL
  Growth temperature: 37°C
  Growth strain: Mach1
  Copy number: High Copy
Gene/Insert
  Gene/Insert name: Cas9(N)-NpuN
  Species: Synthetic; S. pyogenes, N. punctiforme
  Mutation: see manuscript
  Cloning method: Ligation Independent Cloning
Terms and licenses: Academic/Nonprofit Terms; Industry Terms: Not Available to Industry
How to cite: pTW211b5 was a gift from David Liu (Addgene plasmid # 136927 ; http://n2t.net/addgene:136927 ; RRID:Addgene_136927)
